LOCUS       Exported 2929 bp ds-DNA circular SYN 13-MAY-2021
DEFINITION  synthetic circular DNA
ACCESSION   .
VERSION     .
KEYWORDS    pMLLKA-J72027
SOURCE      synthetic DNA construct
  ORGANISM  synthetic DNA construct
REFERENCE   1 (bases 1 to 2929)
  TITLE     J.C. Anderson Lab Plasmids
REFERENCE   2 (bases 1 to 2929)
  AUTHORS   .
  TITLE     Direct Submission
  JOURNAL   Exported May 13, 2021 from SnapGene Server 1.1.58
            http://www.snapgene.com
FEATURES             Location/Qualifiers
     source          1..2929
                     /organism="synthetic DNA construct"
                     /mol_type="other DNA"
     CDS             44..76
                     /codon_start=1
                     /product="epitope tag from vesicular stomatitis virus G
                     protein"
                     /label=VSV-G tag
                     /translation="YTDIEMNRLGK"
     primer_bind     complement(103..120)
                     /label=L4440
                     /note="L4440 vector, forward primer"
     protein_bind    complement(182..206)
                     /gene="mutant version of attB"
                     /label=attB2
                     /bound_moiety="BP Clonase(TM)"
                     /note="recombination site for the Gateway(R) BP reaction"
     promoter        253..357
                     /gene="bla"
                     /label=AmpR promoter
     CDS             358..1218
                     /codon_start=1
                     /gene="bla"
                     /product="beta-lactamase"
                     /label=AmpR
                     /note="confers resistance to ampicillin, carbenicillin, and
                     related antibiotics"
                     /translation="MSIQHFRVALIPFFAAFCLPVFAHPETLVKVKDAEDQLGARVGYI
                     ELDLNSGKILESFRPEERFPMMSTFKVLLCGAVLSRIDAGQEQLGRRIHYSQNDLVEYS
                     PVTEKHLTDGMTVRELCSAAITMSDNTAANLLLTTIGGPKELTAFLHNMGDHVTRLDRW
                     EPELNEAIPNDERDTTMPVAMATTLRKLLTGELLTLASRQQLIDWMEADKVAGPLLRSA
                     LPAGWFIADKSGAGERGSRGIIAALGPDGKPSRIVVIYTTGSQATMDERNRQIAEIGAS
                     LIKHW"
     primer_bind     complement(576..595)
                     /label=Amp-R
                     /note="Ampicillin resistance gene, reverse primer"
     primer_bind     complement(1499..1518)
                     /label=pENTR-R
                     /note="pENTR vectors, reverse primer"
     CDS             1510..2325
                     /codon_start=1
                     /gene="aph(3')-Ia"
                     /product="aminoglycoside phosphotransferase"
                     /label=KanR
                     /note="confers resistance to kanamycin in bacteria or G418
                     (Geneticin(R)) in eukaryotes"
                     /translation="MSHIQRETSCSRPRLNSNMDADLYGYKWARDNVGQSGATIYRLYG
                     KPDAPELFLKHGKGSVANDVTDEMVRLNWLTEFMPLPTIKHFIRTPDDAWLLTTAIPGK
                     TAFQVLEEYPDSGENIVDALAVFLRRLHSIPVCNCPFNSDRVFRLAQAQSRMNNGLVDA
                     SDFDDERNGWPVEQVWKEMHKLLPFSPDSVVTHGDFSLDNLIFDEGKLIGCIDVGRVGI
                     ADRYQDLAILWNCLGEFSPSLQKRLFQKYGIDNPDMNKLQFHLMLDEFF"
     primer_bind     complement(1583..1602)
                     /label=Kan-R
                     /note="Kanamycin resistance gene, reverse primer"
     rep_origin      2408..2764
                     /label=R6K gamma ori
                     /note="gamma replication origin from E. coli plasmid R6K;
                     requires the R6K initiator protein pi for replication"
     protein_bind    2826..2850
                     /gene="mutant version of attB"
                     /label=attB1
                     /bound_moiety="BP Clonase(TM)"
                     /note="recombination site for the Gateway(R) BP reaction"
ORIGIN
        1 gatctcaata gaacattaga tcagaacgcg aaagggaaca atgtacaccg atatagagat
       61 gaacaggctg ggaaagggat cctaactcgc tcctcaggct tcctcgctca ctgactcgct
      121 gcgctcggtc gttcggctgc ggcgagcggt atcagctcac tcaaaggcgg taatcaattc
      181 gacccagctt tcttgtacaa agtggttgat cggatctctt agacgtcagg tggcactttt
      241 cggggaaatg tgcgcggaac ccctatttgt ttatttttct aaatacattc aaatatgtat
      301 ccgctcatga gacaataacc ctgataaatg cttcaataat attgaaaaag gaagagtatg
      361 agtattcaac atttccgtgt cgcccttatt cccttttttg cggcattttg ccttcctgtt
      421 tttgctcacc cagaaacgct ggtgaaagta aaagatgcag aggatcagtt gggtgcacga
      481 gtgggttaca tcgaactgga tctcaacagc ggtaagatcc ttgagagttt tcgccccgaa
      541 gaacgttttc caatgatgag cacttttaaa gttctgctat gtggcgcggt attatcccgt
      601 attgacgccg ggcaagagca actcggtcgc cgcatacact attctcagaa tgacttggtt
      661 gagtactcac cagtcacaga aaagcatctt acggatggca tgacagtaag agaattatgc
      721 agtgctgcca taaccatgag tgataacact gcggccaact tacttctgac aacgatcgga
      781 ggaccgaagg agctaaccgc ttttttgcac aacatggggg atcatgtaac tcgccttgat
      841 cgttgggaac cggagctgaa tgaagccata ccaaacgacg agcgtgacac cacgatgcct
      901 gtagcaatgg caacaacgtt gcgcaaacta ttaactggcg aactacttac tctagcttcc
      961 cggcaacaat taatagactg gatggaggcg gataaagttg caggaccact tctgcgctcg
     1021 gcccttccgg ctggctggtt tattgctgat aaatctggag ccggtgagcg tgggtctcgc
     1081 ggtatcattg cagcactggg gccagatggt aagccctccc gtatcgtagt tatctacacg
     1141 acggggagtc aggcaactat ggatgaacga aatagacaga tcgctgagat aggtgcctca
     1201 ctgattaagc attggtaact gtcagaccaa gtttactcat atatacttta gattgattta
     1261 aaacttcatt tttaatttaa aaggatctag gtgaagatcc tttttgataa tcggatctct
     1321 gaagactctc gagctgcagg actcacagct cctcggatct gctgatcctt caactcagca
     1381 aaagttcgat ttattcaaca aagccacgtt gtgtctcaaa atctctgatg ttacattgca
     1441 caagataaaa atatatcatc atgaacaata aaactgtctg cttacataaa cagtaataca
     1501 aggggtgtta tgagccatat tcaacgggaa acgtcttgct ccaggccgcg attaaattcc
     1561 aacatggatg ctgatttata tgggtataaa tgggctcgcg ataatgtcgg gcaatcaggt
     1621 gcgacaatct atcgattgta tgggaagccc gatgcgccag agttgtttct gaaacatggc
     1681 aaaggtagcg ttgccaatga tgttacagat gagatggtca gactaaactg gctgacggaa
     1741 tttatgcctc ttccgaccat caagcatttt atccgtactc ctgatgatgc atggttactc
     1801 accactgcga tccccgggaa aacagcattc caggtattag aagaatatcc tgattcaggt
     1861 gaaaatattg ttgatgcgct ggcagtgttc ctgcgccggt tgcattcgat tcctgtttgt
     1921 aattgtcctt ttaacagcga tcgcgtattt cgtctcgctc aggcgcaatc acgaatgaat
     1981 aacggtttgg ttgatgcgag tgattttgat gacgagcgta atggctggcc tgttgaacaa
     2041 gtctggaaag aaatgcataa gcttttgcca ttctcaccgg attcagtcgt cactcatggt
     2101 gatttctcac ttgataacct tatttttgac gaggggaaat taataggttg tattgatgtt
     2161 ggacgagtcg gaatcgcaga ccgataccag gatcttgcca tcctatggaa ctgcctcggt
     2221 gagttttctc cttcattaca gaaacggctt tttcaaaaat atggtattga taatcctgat
     2281 atgaataaat tgcagtttca tttgatgctc gatgagtttt tctaatcaga attggttaat
     2341 tggttgtaac actggcagag cattacgctg acttgacggg aggatctagc agttcaacct
     2401 gttgatagta cgtactaagc tctcatgttt cacgtactaa gctctcatgt ttaacgtact
     2461 aagctctcat gtttaacgaa ctaaaccctc atggctaacg tactaagctc tcatggctaa
     2521 cgtactaagc tctcatgttt cacgtactaa gctctcatgt ttgaacaata aaattaatat
     2581 aaatcagcaa cttaaatagc ctctaaggtt ttaagtttta taagaaaaaa aagaatatat
     2641 aaggctttta aagcttttaa ggtttaacgg ttgtggacaa caagccaggg atgtaacgca
     2701 ctgagaagcc cttagagcct ctcaaagcaa ttttgagtga cacaggaaca cttaacggct
     2761 gacatgggaa ttagccatgg gcccgtgcga atcacggatc tcccgatcaa gaattgccat
     2821 tatcaacaag tttgtacaaa aaagcaggct ccgaattggt atcacgaggc agaatttcag
     2881 ataaaaaaaa tccttagctt tcgctaagga tctgaagtgg aattcatga
//
