[The description below was written by a language model from this plasmid's Addgene catalogue record and the feature table of its GenBank file.]
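Description:
pMLLKA-J72027 is a small synthetic-biology part plasmid (2,929 bp in the sequence record) built on the pMLL-KA backbone, a vector designed for 2ab assembly of standardized DNA parts in E. coli. It replicates from the R6K gamma origin, which works only when the pi initiator protein is supplied in trans, so the plasmid must be kept in a pir+ host and is catalogued as low copy. The backbone carries two resistance markers: beta-lactamase (AmpR) with its own bla promoter, and the aph(3')-Ia aminoglycoside phosphotransferase (KanR). The depositor notes that both ampicillin and kanamycin selection are required. The "KA" in the vector name matches this marker pair. In 2ab-type schemes, the combination of antibiotic markers flanking a part is used to select correctly joined products, although the record does not spell out the mechanism.

The payload is part J72027 (also called Bmll46), a 77 bp element described as an N-terminal VSV tag with a ribosome binding site. The feature table annotates the 33 bp VSV-G epitope coding sequence but does not separately annotate the RBS. The part sits between a BglII site on the 5′ side and a BamHI site on the 3′ side, both of which were preserved. These enzymes leave compatible ends, so parts can be joined in a BglBrick-style format. No promoter driving the part is recorded, which fits its role as a modular component rather than an expression construct. Its evident purpose is to be fused upstream of a coding part, providing translation initiation and an epitope for antibody detection. Gateway-type attB1 and attB2 sites are also annotated on either side of the part region, but the record does not explain what they are for.
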