Addgene plasmid #26018: pMLLKA-J72027
Depositing lab: Christopher Anderson. Depositing organization: University of California, Berkeley.
Backbone
  Vector backbone: pMLL-KA
  Backbone size w/o insert (bp): 2646
  Vector type: Synthetic Biology ; 2ab assembly vector
Growth in bacteria
  Bacterial resistance: Ampicillin and Kanamycin, 100 & 50 μg/mL
  Growth temperature: 37°C
  Growth strain: Other
  Growth instructions: Provided in a pir+ strain. Grow at 37C
  Copy number: Low Copy
Gene/Insert
  Gene/Insert name: N terminal VSV tag with RBS (alt names: Bmll46; J72027)
  Insert size (bp): 77
  Cloning method: Restriction Enzyme; 5′ cloning site BglII (not destroyed); 3′ cloning site BamHI (not destroyed)
  Sequencing primers: 5′ gtatcacgaggcagaatttcag
Terms and licenses: Academic/Nonprofit Terms; Industry Terms: Not Available to Industry
Depositor comments: Note that this plasmid needs to be grown in both Kanamycin and Ampicillin
How to cite: pMLLKA-J72027 was a gift from Christopher Anderson (Addgene plasmid # 26018 ; http://n2t.net/addgene:26018 ; RRID:Addgene_26018)
