>Addgene plasmid #26018 | pMLLKA-J72027 | addgene partial sequence | sequence record 32287 | 26018 with Kan-R (5' ATCGCGAGCCCATTTATACC 3')
ATCGCGGCCTGGAGCAAGACGTTTCCCGTTGAATATGGCTCATAACACCCCTTGTATTACTGTTTATGTA
AGCAGACAGTTTTATTGTTCATGATGATATATTTTTATCTTGTGCAATGTAACATCAGAGATTTTGAGAC
ACAACGTGGCTTTGTTGAATAAATCGAACTTTTGCTGAGTTGAAGGATCAGCAGATCCGAGGAGCTGTGA
GTCCTGCAGCTCGAGAGTCTTCAGAGATCCGATTATCAAAAAGGATCTTCACCTAGATCCTTTTAAATTA
AAAATGAAGTTTTAAATCAATCTAAAGTATATATGAGTAAACTTGGTCTGACAGTTACCAATGCTTAATC
AGTGAGGCACCTATCTCAGCGATCTGTCTATTTCGTTCATCCATAGTTGCCTGACTCCCCGTCGTGTAGA
TAACTACGATACGGGAGGGCTTACCATCTGGCCCCAGTGCTGCAATGATACCGCGAGACCCACGCTCACC
GGCTCCAGATTTATCAGCAATAAACCAGCCAGCCGGAAGGGCCGAGCGCAGAAGTGGTCCTGCAACTTTA
TCCGCCTCCATCCAGTCTATTAATTGTTGCCGGGAAGCTAGAGTAAGTAGTTCGCCAGTTAATAGTTTGC
GCAACGTTGTTGCCATTGCTACAGGCATCGTGGTGTCACGCTCGTCGTTTGGTATGGCTTCATTCAGCTC
CGGTTCCCAACGATCAAGGCGAGTTACATGATCCCCCATGTTGTGCAAAAAAGCGGTTAGCTCCTTCGGT
CCTCCGATCGTTGTCAGAAGTAAGTTGGCCGCAGTGTTATCACTCATGGTTATGGCAGCACTGCATAATT
CTCTTACTGTCATGCCATCCG
